Addgene plasmid #13618: pcDNA3 PARL-FLAG-CT S65A
Depositing lab: Luca Pellegrini. Depositing organization: Universite Laval. Publication: Phosphorylation and cleavage of presenilin-associated rhomboid-like protein (PARL) promotes changes in mitochondrial morphology. Jeyaraju DV, Xu L, Letellier MC, Bandaru S, Zunino R, Berg EA, McBride HM, Pellegrini L. Proc Natl Acad Sci U S A. 2006 Dec 5. 103(49):18562-7. 10.1073/pnas.0604983103 PubMed 17116872.
Backbone
  Vector backbone: pcDNA3
  Backbone size w/o insert (bp): 5446
  Vector type: Mammalian Expression
Growth in bacteria
  Bacterial resistance: Ampicillin, 100 μg/mL
  Growth temperature: 37°C
  Growth strain: DH5alpha
  Copy number: High Copy
Gene/Insert
  Gene/Insert name: PARL
  Species: H. sapiens (human)
  Insert size (bp): 1164
  Mutation: changed Serine 65 to Alanine
  GenBank ID: AF197937
  Entrez Gene: PARL (a.k.a. PRO2207, PSARL, PSARL1, PSENIP2, RHBDS1); PARL (a.k.a. PARL)
  Tag / fusion protein: FLAG (C terminal on insert)
  Cloning method: Restriction Enzyme; 5′ cloning site EcoRI (not destroyed); 3′ cloning site XbaI (not destroyed)
  Sequencing primers: 5′ GTACGGTGGGAGGTCTATAT
Terms and licenses: Academic/Nonprofit Terms; Industry Terms: Not Available to Industry
How to cite: pcDNA3 PARL-FLAG-CT S65A was a gift from Luca Pellegrini (Addgene plasmid # 13618 ; http://n2t.net/addgene:13618 ; RRID:Addgene_13618)
