[The description below was written by a language model from this plasmid's Addgene catalogue record.]
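Description:
pcDNA3 PARL-FLAG-CT S65A is a mammalian expression plasmid built on the pcDNA3 backbone (about 5.4 kb without insert). It carries a roughly 1.2 kb human PARL (presenilin-associated rhomboid-like protein) coding sequence cloned between the EcoRI and XbaI sites, both of which are retained. It is propagated in E. coli as a high-copy plasmid under ampicillin selection. No feature table accompanies the record, so the regulatory elements are not itemised. However, pcDNA3 vectors generally drive the insert from the CMV immediate-early promoter with a downstream polyadenylation signal, and they also carry a neomycin resistance cassette that allows G418 selection of stably transfected mammalian cells.

The encoded protein is PARL, a mitochondrial rhomboid-family intramembrane protease, fused at its C terminus to a FLAG epitope so it can be detected or immunoprecipitated with anti-FLAG antibodies. The insert bears a point mutation changing serine 65 to alanine, which removes the hydroxyl side chain and so prevents phosphorylation at that position. The associated publication concerns how phosphorylation and cleavage of PARL promote changes in mitochondrial morphology. The construct is therefore best understood as a non-phosphorylatable variant for transfection into mammalian cells, for comparison with wild-type or other mutant PARL. Such comparisons could assess how modification at this residue affects PARL processing and mitochondrial shape. The record does not give further experimental detail on the specific phenotype of this mutant.
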