>Addgene plasmid #13618 | pcDNA3 PARL-FLAG-CT S65A | addgene partial sequence | sequence record 19955 | CMV-F 5'-CGCAAATGGGCGGTAGGCGTG-3'
GCTACTAGAGAACCCACTGCTTACTGGCTTATCGAAATTAATACGACTCACTATAGGGAGACCCAAGCTT
GGTACCCGGGAATTCGCGGCCGCGTCGACCAGAGGTTGGGAAGATGGCGTGGCGAGGCTGGGCGCAGAGA
GGCTGGGGCTGCGGCCAGGCGTGGGGTGCGTCGGTGGGCGGCCGCAGCTGCGAGGAGCTCACTGCGGTCC
TAACCCCGCCGCAGCTCCTCGGACGCAGGTTTAACTTCTTTATTCAACAAAAATGCGGATTCAGAAAAGC
ACCCAGGAAGGTTGAACCTCGAAGAGCAGACCCAGGGACCTCGGGTGAAGCATACAAGAGAAGTGCTTTG
ATTCCTCCTGTGGAAGAAACAGTCTTTTATCCTTCTCCCTATCCTATAAGGAGTCTCATAAAACCTTTAT
TTTTTACTGTTGGGTTTACAGGCTGTGCATTTGGATCAGCTGCTATTTGGCAATATGAATCACTGAAATC
CAGGGTCCAGAGTTATTTTGATGGTATAAAAGCTGATTGGTTGGATAGCATAAGACCACAAAAAGAAGGA
GACTTCAGAAAGGAGATTAACAAGTGGTGGAATAACCTAAGTGATGGCCAGCGGACTGTGACAGGTATTA
TAGCTGCAAATGTCCTTGTATTCTGTTTATGGAGAGTACCTTCTCTGCAGCGGACAATGATCAGATATTT
CACATCGAATCCAGCCTCAAAGGTCCTTTGTTCTCCAATGTTGCTGTCAACATTCAGTCACTTCTCCTTA
TTTCACATGGCAGCAAATATGTATGTTTTGTGGAGCTTCTCTTCCAGCATAGTGAACATTCTGGGTCAAG
AGCAGTTCATGGCAGTGTACCTATCT
